Addgene plasmid #234889: UBC-NGN3-linker-3xFLAG-mVenus-ecDHFR-linker-FKBP-V-IRES2-Puro
Purpose: Expresses human NGN3 in mammalian cells directly fused to mVenus fluorophore plus degron epitope tags (ecDHFR and FKBP-V) and FLAG and HA tags
Depositing lab: Nancy Papalopulu. Depositing organization: University of Manchester. Publication: NGN3 oscillatory expression controls the timing of human pancreatic endocrine differentiation. Miller A, Biga V, Rowntree A, Chhatriwala M, Woods F, Noble B, Marinopoulou E, Kamath A, Vallier L, Papalopulu N. Dev Cell. 2025 Sep 22;60(18):2518-2532.e9. doi: 10.1016/j.devcel.2025.06.004. Epub 2025 Jun 25. PubMed 40570854.
Backbone
  Vector backbone: pRP[Exp]
  Vector type: Mammalian Expression
  Selectable markers: Neomycin (select with G418), Puromycin
Growth in bacteria
  Bacterial resistance: Ampicillin, 100 μg/mL
  Growth temperature: 37°C
  Growth strain: DH5alpha
  Copy number: High Copy
Gene/Insert
  Gene/Insert name: NGN3-3xFLAG-mVenus-ecDHFR-FKBP-V (alt name: NEUROG3)
  Species: H. sapiens (human)
  Entrez Gene: NEUROG3 (a.k.a. Atoh5, Math4B, NGN-3, bHLHa7, ngn3)
  Promoter: UBC
  Tag / fusion protein: 3xFLAG, mVenus, ecDHFR, FKBP-V (C terminal on insert)
  Cloning method: Gibson Cloning
  Sequencing primers: 5′ N/A
Terms and licenses: Academic/Nonprofit Terms; Industry Terms: Not Available to Industry
Depositor comments: Please visit https://doi.org/10.1101/2024.01.10.574974 for bioRxiv preprint.
How to cite: UBC-NGN3-linker-3xFLAG-mVenus-ecDHFR-linker-FKBP-V-IRES2-Puro was a gift from Nancy Papalopulu (Addgene plasmid # 234889 ; http://n2t.net/addgene:234889 ; RRID:Addgene_234889)
