[The description below was written by a language model from this plasmid's Addgene catalogue record and pLannotate feature annotations shown in this document.]
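Description:
UBC-NGN3-linker-3xFLAG-mVenus-ecDHFR-linker-FKBP-V-IRES2-Puro is a non-viral mammalian expression plasmid on the pRP[Exp] backbone. It is propagated in E. coli through a high-copy ColE1/pUC-type origin with ampicillin resistance, and it also carries an f1 phage origin. The human ubiquitin C (UBC) promoter drives a single bicistronic transcript that ends at a bovine growth hormone polyadenylation signal. The first open reading frame encodes human NEUROG3 (NGN3), a bHLH transcription factor required for specifying pancreatic endocrine precursors. NGN3 is fused at its C terminus, through linkers, to a 3xFLAG epitope, the yellow fluorescent protein mVenus, an E. coli DHFR domain and the F36V mutant of FKBP12 (FKBP-V). Downstream, an EMCV IRES2 allows translation of puromycin N-acetyltransferase from the same mRNA, so puromycin selection enriches for cells transcribing the fusion. A separate SV40 promoter–neo–SV40 poly(A) cassette provides G418 selection.

The mVenus moiety allows live imaging and quantification of NGN3 protein, and FLAG supports immunodetection. The record describes ecDHFR and FKBP-V as degron tags; such domains are generally used to make fusion protein stability controllable with small-molecule ligands, allowing NGN3 levels to be tuned. This fits the associated study of oscillatory NGN3 expression and the timing of human pancreatic endocrine differentiation. The stated purpose also mentions an HA tag, but none is annotated in the feature table.

Two sequence records are attached to this entry. The 9,431-nt record matches the catalogue description. The 10,543-nt record instead shows violacein biosynthesis genes (vioB, vioC, vioD) on an ampicillin-resistant bacterial backbone, with none of the NGN3 cassette, and appears to represent a different plasmid.
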