Features (pLannotate 1.2.2; 9 found; start..end, strand, type, name):
     40..1905    +  CDS            vioB (fragment): VIOB_CHRVO - Experimental evidence at protein level: Swiss-Prot protein existence level 1. Catalyzes the hydrogen peroxide-dependent dimerization of two L-tryptophan-derived molecules (imine form of indole 3-pyruvate (IPA)), to form an uncharacterized product suggested to be indole-3-pyruvate imine dimer that can spontaneously convert into dichlorochromopyrrolate (CPA). The uncharacterized product is the substrate of VioE. From Chromobacterium violaceum (strain ATCC 12472 / DSM 30191 / JCM 1249 / NBRC 12614 / NCIMB 9131 / NCTC 9757).
   2578..3864    +  CDS            vioC: VIOC_CHRVO - Experimental evidence at protein level: Swiss-Prot protein existence level 1. Catalyzes the hydroxylation of the 16-position of protoviolaceinate and protodeoxyviolaceinate to form violacein and deoxyviolacein, respectively. From Chromobacterium violaceum (strain ATCC 12472 / DSM 30191 / JCM 1249 / NBRC 12614 / NCIMB 9131 / NCTC 9757).
   3898..5016    +  CDS            vioD: VIOD_CHRVO - Experimental evidence at protein level: Swiss-Prot protein existence level 1. Catalyzes the oxygenation of the 6-position of protodeoxyviolaceinate to form proviolacein. From Chromobacterium violaceum (strain ATCC 12472 / DSM 30191 / JCM 1249 / NBRC 12614 / NCIMB 9131 / NCTC 9757).
   5391..5523    +  CDS            TcR (fragment): tetracycline efflux protein; tet; confers resistance to tetracycline
   5703..6291    -  rep_origin     ori: high-copy-number ColE1/pMB1/pBR322/pUC origin of replication
   6462..7322    -  CDS            AmpR: β-lactamase; bla; confers resistance to ampicillin, carbenicillin, and related antibiotics
   7323..7427    -  promoter       AmpR promoter: bla
   7529..7837    +  CDS            O (fragment): VRPO_LAMBD - Protein inferred from homology: Swiss-Prot protein existence level 3. Necessary for the bidirectional replication of DNA. It interacts with the ori (origin of replication) region of the genome during the initiation of replication. From Escherichia phage lambda (Bacteriophage lambda).
   9395..9417    +  RBS            RBS: efficient ribosome binding site from bacteriophage T7 gene 10 (Olins and Rangwala, 1989)
>Addgene plasmid #234889 | UBC-NGN3-linker-3xFLAG-mVenus-ecDHFR-linker-FKBP-V-IRES2-Puro | addgene full sequence | sequence record 487149 | Addgene NGS Result
GTGACAATACAAACCCATACAGACGGACTTGAATTACAGTCATTAAAGCTGGTAAGCCAGTCTCATTCGT
GGCATGAAATCGATTGGCAAGTTCAAGCCGAACAACACATCATATATATGGAATCTCCAAACCTAATCGA
GTTGCAAAAAAGCAAGCAATATATTGATGTATATAGCTATTTTCGTGGAATTCTTAAGCCAATCAACGGT
TTAACAAGTTATAACGCGGGACCACAACGAGTGCAATGTGACGAGTTCATTGAAACGAATGAACAAGGAC
GTGGTTTGTTTCTAGTTGAAGCGTTAACACCAGGGAGTGGTGAAGTTTTTCTAGGAGAACAATATAGTCG
TGTCCAGATCCGTGTATTAAGTAATGACTGGGCGTTACTTAATGTCCCTGATGAACAGGTTGACTATGAC
TTTCTTTATAAAAATGTCATGGCCTACTATGAGTTTGTTTATCCGTTCATGGCAGACAAAGTGTTTAGCA
TGGCTGATAAATGTAAATGCGAAACGTATGCACGCTTAATGTGGCAAATGTGCGATCCCAAAAATAAAGA
GAAAAGCTACTACATGCCTAGTACGCGGGAGATGTCACAAGCACAATCGTTTCTATTTTTGAAATATTTG
AGTAACGTAGAAAAGTCGGCAATCCCCAAGGTTTTGCCTTATTGCAATACAGACGTTACGGTTACAGGCA
AAATAAAAAACCGTACACAATTAATTCGGGCATTAAAAGACTCTGTCGACCTAGAGTTGTCGATTATGCT
GCAGTATTTGTATAGCGCCTATTCACTACCAAATTACGCCGCCGGAGAGGCGTTGGTAAACGCAAAAAGA
TGGACTCAAGAACAACTTGAATTAGTGAATGGTGGCGCAGATAGGCGGCACAACAGCGGTTGGCGAGGTG
CTATTCTTGAAGTTGCTCACGAAGAGATGATCCATTATTTGGTCGTCAATAATTTGCTTATGTCCTTAGG
CGAACCTTTTTACTGTGGCAACCCGGTACTTGGCCAACAAGCGAACGAAAAATTTGGACTCGATACGGAT
TTTTCTTACGAGCCCTTTGGCTTACAGTCCATCACGAAATTTGTACGCTTTGAGTGGCCACGCTTTATTC
CGACCATAGGTCTTTCAATTGCTGATTTCTATGCCGACATTAAGCGTGCCTTTGAGCAATTACCAGACCT
CTATCCTAAAGATGCGAAGGGTTCGGGGGGAGAGCATCACTTGTTTTTGAATGAAGTGATTAACCGTCAA
TACCCGGCATACCAATTCGAAGTGTATAACCGACAGACTGCTTTGTTTGCAATTGAATTTGTTACAGAGC
AAGGCGAAGGTGTGACTGCACAGTCAGAACAATTCGAATTAGGTCATTTCCACCGCTTAAGACAGATAGC
CATGGCATTAACTAATCAAGAACAGCCTTTTGAACCGGCGTATCCCGTGCTTAAAAACCCTGTTTTTAAA
CCTAGAGCGGGATGTAATTTAGTCACCGACCCAGAATCACAAGCCTTAATGGCGTTTTATCAACAGTGTC
ATGAATTGATGTTTCAAATCATGATGCATCATTTTTCGCAACGACCTCTCATCAGCATGCGGCGCTCGCG
ATTGATGAATGCCGCCATCGACCTGATGACAGGAATATTACGTCCATTGTCTGTGAAATTAATGACGATG
CCGTCTGGGACTAAAGGTCGAAATGCCGGTCCGCCAGTGCCAGAGTCGGTCAGTTCTTTCGTCGATAAGG
ATTATGCTGGCGGTTGCCAACAATTGTCATGGCGCTGCGCACAGTTGGCGGCAGCGGCAAAAGCGTTAAA
CCTAAATGTAACTACACAAATCGAATTATTGGAGTTTTTCCAACAACAACTGGCTGACCTCGCAGCCGGA
ACTCTTTCAAAGGAAGGTTAGCAATTGTCTAGAAAAGAGGAGAAATACTACATGGAATTACGTAAAGTAG
ATAGAGTTCCGCCAATGTTACCTGAGTGTTGGAGCAGTAGTTATATTTCTTATTGGCTTCCTATGAAGCC
AGAAGACGATATTACTTCTGGGTATTGTTGGTTCGATTATGCTCAAGAGGTTTGTCGTATAGACGGTTTG
TTTAACCCTTGGAGTGAAACAAAAATGGGACACCGTTTGTGGATGTCCGAAATTATGTATCCACGCAGTT
ATGAATCGTTTAAATCTAAAATTGCCTATGCACGAACACATCGGGATAAACCTTCAGCGTTTAAAGAAAC
GGTGTTAAATGATGAGGTAGACCCATGCCATGAGCTTATTTTAACGCGTGATGTGTTGGTAAAAAACCAC
GCTAAGTATGCAGGTGAACACACCATTTTGGGTTATAAAGCGGATGCGTGGTGCTTTGAACGCCCAAATG
ACAAAGGTCCTGCAACGTATTTTTTTAAAGAAGGGACAGATCAGTTGCTCCGAATGGTCACGGGTGATCC
GAACGTTCACGCCTCTGTAAGAGACTTTCCTAATTTTAATACGCTGCCGATACCTAACACGATTTTTGAT
GTAACAAGTCTCTCTCATAGGAATTGACAATTGTCTAGAAAAGAGGAGAAATACTACATGAGTAAAATAA
TTATTGTTGGTGGTGGGTTGGCAGGCAGCCTGACGGCAATCTATCTAGCGAAACAAGGGCACGAAGTTCA
CATTATAGAAAAACGTGGAAATCCTTTAGAAAGTCAGGCGGATTATATTGATCAAGTTAGCGCGCGTGCG
ATTGGTGTCAGTATGACAGTACGAGGAATTGAAGCCGTTTTAGCAGCCGGTATTCCCTTGGACGAATTGC
AGGCGTGCGGCGTTGAAGTTTCAGGTATGGCGTTTTTTATCAAAGGTCAACCTAAAATACGGGATTTACC
ACCGTTAGATACGTTAAAACCGTTGTCGTTAAGCCGAAGCATGTTTCAGGTATTGCTTAACAAGTACGCT
CATAAAGCAAAAGTACACTATCACTATCTACAACGCTGTGTCGACGTTGATATTGAAAGAGCGTCAGTGA
TTACACAAAACCAGTATGGCGAATTTGTTAACCACCAAGGTGATTTGCTGATTGCTGCGGATGGCGCCCG
TTCAGTTGTCCGAGACGCATTTCAAACTCATAGTCGTCGTTTTGAGTTTCATCAATCCTTTTTTAAGCAT
GGTTATAAAACACTCGTGATCCCAGATGCCACAGAAGTCGGTCTTCGCAAAGACATTTTATATTTCTTTG
GTATGGATTCTGGAGGGGAATTTGCAGGTCGTGCGGCAACTATCCCTGATGGCAGTATCAGTTTTGCTGT
GTGTTTACCTTATACCGGAAAAGTAAGTTTACACTCTGAAGACACGCAAGCAATGAAGGATTTCTTTGAA
CGCTATTACGCCATGATACCTAAGCACATTCGAGAGTCGATGTACCAACAATTTATGGAAAAGCCAAGTA
ATGACTTAATTAATGTTCGATCGTCAACCTTTCATTATAAAAACAGAGCATTGTTGTTAGGGGATGCGGC
CCATGCTACCGCACCTTTTTTAGGACAGGGAATGAATATGGCTTTAGAAGACGCCTTTGTCCTTGATAGA
TTGTTTGCCGAGTTTGAAGGAAACTTAACCGAAATCTTGCCTCGTTTTACTGACCTACGCAAAAAAGAAG
CTGATGCGATGCAAGATATGGCGCGGGCAAACTATGATGTCTTGTCTTGCTCAAATCCAGTCTTTTTTAT
GCGTGCGAAATTTGCCCGTTATATGACAAAACAATTCCCAGATCGCTATCCACCCGATATGGCTGAAAAA
TTATACTTTACGTCTATGGCGTATAGCGAGCTTCGGGATGTTCAACAAAAACAGAATGTTTGGTACAAAA
TAGGGAGAATGAATTAACAATTGTCTAGAAAAGAGGAGAAATACTACATGAACATTTTAGTGATCGGGGC
AGGTCCTGCCGGATTAATGTTTGCTAGTCAAATTAAAAAACTGAATCCAGATTGGGATATTTGTATTAAA
GAAAAGAATAATCAAGACGAAACCGTAGGTTGGGGCGTAGTGCTGCCAGGGCGCGCGCCACATCATCCCG
CCAATCCACTTTCGTATCTTCCTAATTATGAATCCTTGGATGCACAATATTTAGATGCCTTTAAAATGAC
TCACCACAATGAAAGTGCGTTAAAAAGTACAGGGCTAACCTTATGCGGCGCTGAGCGAAAATCGATGATT
AAGGCTATGCGAGATTTGTGTATTCGTTTGGGTATCCATATTGATTATGAGCAACCAGTTGAAAATCTTG
AATTAGCTAGCACTCAATATGACTTGGTTGTGGTATCAAACGGGATAAACCACGCCAACCAATTCTATCG
TGAAGCGCTAAAACCGAACATTGAATATGGCACGAATCGCTACATGTGGTATGGCACGCCTAATCTTTTT
AATGAAATGAACCTGATTTTTAAAGCGCATTCTAAAGGTGTTTTTGTCGCTCATGCCTATAAATATTCGA
GTGACATGAGTACTTTTGTTGTTGAATGTAGCGAAGAGACGTATCTAAAGTCAGGTCTAGACGAAATGTC
TGCAGACCAAGCAGAAGCGTTTATTGCATCCGTATTTGAATCTGATTTGAACGGAAAGCCTGTTATTGCT
CAATCAGGATTGAAATGGCGTAATTTCATGACGTTAAGTCATGAAAAGGCCTATGATGGAAATATTGTGT
TATTGGGCGATGCGTTGCAATCGGGTCATTTTTCAATCGGGCATGGCACGACCATGGCAGTGGTTGGCGC
ACAGTTACTGATTAAATCTGTCCATCAACATGCAAATAACGTCATTGCTGTGGTAGAGCACTTTAATACG
CGAGTGATGCCTGTCATGAAATTGTTTGATCAACATGCACAAACAAGTCGCCTTTGGTTTGAAAGTGTAG
GAGAGCTAATGCATCTAAGTACTTCTCAAATCGCTCAAAGTTTTACTGAACGTCGTGAGCAGCTGCCTTC
TTTACCAGAAGCGCTAGCAAAGGCATTAGGTTATGCGCTGCAACGTTAAGGATCCAAACTCGAGTAAGGA
TCTGTGCTTTTTTTAACGCATGAGAAAGCCCCCGGAAGATCACCTTCCGGGGGCTTTTTTATTGCGCGGA
TCCTTACTCCGTCGACAAGCTTGCGGCCGCACTCGAGGAATTCCGACTCAATTAGTTCAGTCAGTTTCAG
GATATTAGTCATCTCTACATTGATTATGAGTATTCAGAAATTCCTTAAATATTCTGACAAATGCTCTTTC
CCTAAACTCCCCCCATAAAAAAACCCGCCGAAGCGGGTTTTTACGTTATTTGCGGATTAACGATTACTCG
TTATCAGAACCGCCCAGACCTGCGTTCAGCAGTTCTGCCAGGCTGGCAGATGCGTCTTCCGGAATTGATC
CGTCGACCGATGCCCTTGAGAGCCTTCAACCCAGTCAGCTCCTTCCGGTGGGCGCGGGGCATGACTATCG
TCGCCGCACTTATGACTGTCTTCTTTATCATGCAACTCGTAGGACAGGTGCCGGCAGCGCTCTTCCGCTT
CCTCGCTCACTGACTCGCTGCGCTCGGTCGTTCGGCTGCGGCGAGCGGTATCAGCTCACTCAAAGGCGGT
AATACGGTTATCCACAGAATCAGGGGATAACGCAGGAAAGAACATGTGAGCAAAAGGCCAGCAAAAGGCC
AGGAACCGTAAAAAGGCCGCGTTGCTGGCGTTTTTCCATAGGCTCCGCCCCCCTGACGAGCATCACAAAA
ATCGACGCTCAAGTCAGAGGTGGCGAAACCCGACAGGACTATAAAGATACCAGGCGTTTCCCCCTGGAAG
CTCCCTCGTGCGCTCTCCTGTTCCGACCCTGCCGCTTACCGGATACCTGTCCGCCTTTCTCCCTTCGGGA
AGCGTGGCGCTTTCTCATAGCTCACGCTGTAGGTATCTCAGTTCGGTGTAGGTCGTTCGCTCCAAGCTGG
GCTGTGTGCACGAACCCCCCGTTCAGCCCGACCGCTGCGCCTTATCCGGTAACTATCGTCTTGAGTCCAA
CCCGGTAAGACACGACTTATCGCCACTGGCAGCAGCCACTGGTAACAGGATTAGCAGAGCGAGGTATGTA
GGCGGTGCTACAGAGTTCTTGAAGTGGTGGCCTAACTACGGCTACACTAGAAGAACAGTATTTGGTATCT
GCGCTCTGCTGAAGCCAGTTACCTTCGGAAAAAGAGTTGGTAGCTCTTGATCCGGCAAACAAACCACCGC
TGGTAGCGGTGGTTTTTTTGTTTGCAAGCAGCAGATTACGCGCAGAAAAAAAGGATCTCAAGAAGATCCT
TTGATCTTTTCTACGGGGTCTGACGCTCAGTGGAACGAAAACTCACGTTAAGGGATTTTGGTCATGAGAT
TATCAAAAAGGATCTTCACCTAGATCCTTTTAAATTAAAAATGAAGTTTTAAATCAATCTAAAGTATATA
TGAGTAAACTTGGTCTGACAGTTACCAATGCTTAATCAGTGAGGCACCTATCTCAGCGATCTGTCTATTT
CGTTCATCCATAGTTGCCTGACTCCCCGTCGTGTAGATAACTACGATACGGGAGGGCTTACCATCTGGCC
CCAGTGCTGCAATGATACCGCGAGACCCACGCTCACCGGCTCCAGATTTATCAGCAATAAACCAGCCAGC
CGGAAGGGCCGAGCGCAGAAGTGGTCCTGCAACTTTATCCGCCTCCATCCAGTCTATTAATTGTTGCCGG
GAAGCTAGAGTAAGTAGTTCGCCAGTTAATAGTTTGCGCAACGTTGTTGCCATTGCTACAGGCATCGTGG
TGTCACGCTCGTCGTTTGGTATGGCTTCATTCAGCTCCGGTTCCCAACGATCAAGGCGAGTTACATGATC
CCCCATGTTGTGCAAAAAAGCGGTTAGCTCCTTCGGTCCTCCGATCGTTGTCAGAAGTAAGTTGGCCGCA
GTGTTATCACTCATGGTTATGGCAGCACTGCATAATTCTCTTACTGTCATGCCATCCGTAAGATGCTTTT
CTGTGACTGGTGAGTACTCAACCAAGTCATTCTGAGAATAGTGTATGCGGCGACCGAGTTGCTCTTGCCC
GGCGTCAACACGGGATAATACCGCGCCACATAGCAGAACTTTAAAAGTGCTCATCATTGGAAAACGTTCT
TCGGGGCGAAAACTCTCAAGGATCTTACCGCTGTTGAGATCCAGTTCGATGTAACCCACTCGTGCACCCA
ACTGATCTTCAGCATCTTTTACTTTCACCAGCGTTTCTGGGTGAGCAAAAACAGGAAGGCAAAATGCCGC
AAAAAAGGGAATAAGGGCGACACGGAAATGTTGAATACTCATACTCTTCCTTTTTCAATATTATTGAAGC
ATTTATCAGGGTTATTGTCTCATGAGCGGATACATATTTGAATGTATTTAGAAAAATAAACAAATAGGGG
TTCCGCGCACATTTCCCCGAAAAGTGCCACCTGACGTCTAAGAAACCATTATTATCATGACATTAACCTA
TAAAAATAGGCGTATCACGAGGCCCTTTCGTCTTCAAGAATTCTGGCGAATCCTCTGACCAGCCAGAAAA
CGACCTTTCTGTGGTGAAACCGGATGCTGCAATTCAGAGCGCCAGCAAGTGGGGGACAGCAGAAGACCTG
ACCGCCGCAGAGTGGATGTTTGACATGGTGAAGACTATCGCACCATCAGCCAGAAAACCGAATTTTGCTG
GGTGGGCTAACGATATCCGCCTGATGCGTGAACGTGACGGACGTAACCACCGCGACATGTGTGTGCTGTT
CCGCTGGGCATGCCAGGACAACTTCTGGTCCGGTAACGTGCTGAGCCCGGCCAAGCTTAGCCCGAAAAGT
GCCACCTGTGGCAATTCCGACGTCAGCATTTGCGATCATTCACGCAGCGCTTATTCAGTTGCTCACTGCG
ATGTCATAATCATCGCTACGAGCTGTGAAAGATGCATAAAGCTCGTACGACGCGTTCGCTCGTCTCCTCA
CTTCTCCTAACTCTCACACGTGGCTGCACCGGCCCCCCCCGCTGCCGCGGGCCGTTGACAGTTTCGGGGC
CGAAAGGGATTGTACGAGCGAATTCATTAAAGAGGAGAAAGGTACCATGTTAAATTTAGAGCATTCAGTT
TCAATTGTCGGAGCTGGAATTTCTGGGATAGTGTGTGCAATTACATTAGCTCGTTCAAGGGCATTAGAAG
GTTACGCAATAGATGTCTATGAACAAAGCCCCCGCGTTGGTGGACGGATCCAAACAAACTTGTTGAGCAA
TCATTACATCGATTTAGGTGCCGCTCGTTTTTGTTCACAATTGCATGGTAATGTATATGATCTAGTCAAG
AGGTTTGAACTCGAATTTGAACCGTTTCCTTTTACTCAACTTAGATTTACTCAGCCAATTCAAAAAGAAC
TCAAGACTATTTTGTCTAATCTAAAACCGTTAATCGATGAACATAAAGAAGATTCTTTTGTCGAATTTGT
TACGAGCTATTTGGGTAAAGAAAAAGCAAAAGCAGTAATCTTAGCACTGGGCTACGACTCACTCTCTATG
CCAATAATTTCTCCACATATTGCTTACGATATCATTGAAAAACACCCAGAAACTCAATGTTTCACTGAAA
ATTGTGGGAATGAATGGTTTAGTTTGAAAGAGGGATTGGCGTCGTTGATCAAGGCGCTATATGAAGAGGC
GTTAAAACTCGGGATTAAGTTTCATTTTGAATCTACATTAGTTCAAATAAGCAATCGAGGTAACGCCCAC
AGCTTGGTGATTGCCGATAATCAAAATCAACAAAAAGAGATCAGTAAAGGGCTTAAGATCATTACTTTGC
CTCCATCTCGAATGGAAAAATTAGATAAGCAATTTCCTAAACGTTGGAGCAACTACAATTATGGTTCTAG
CCCCTTGTTTAAAGGATTTTTCTTTTACTCCGAACCGTGGTGGCGAGAGTTAGGGTTGACGGATCACGTC
GTAATTACCCAAAATCCGATCCGTAAATTGTATTTCAAAGATGAAAAATACGCGTTTTTCTATACTGATA
GTGACAACGCGTTATATTGGCGAGATGTGCTTTCTTTAGGCGAAGATCATTACCTTACAACGGTTAAAAA
GCTTATCGCGGAGGCACTAAACTTACCTCAAGATGTCATTCCAAATCCAGAGTTACACAAAAACAAATTT
TGGCTTCATGGTGTCGAATTTTCAAAAGAATGTTGCCCTAAACATCCATTTTATCAAACACTTTCTGATG
ACAGCGTTATCTCTTTGTCTGACGCCTATACACACCATTGTGGATGGATAGAAGGGGGCATCTTAGCCGG
CAAGTTTACAGCGGAATCGATCATCAGCCAGTTGCCTACACATCGTGAAACTGTGAAAGAAGTAGTATAC
CTTTGAGAAATAATTTTGTTTAACTTTAAGAAGGAGATATACATATGAGTGTTTTAGATTTTCCTCGAAT
ACATTTTAAGGGTATGGCTCGGGTTAATATACCAACCGCAAACCGAAATACCCAAAACACATTGGATACG
ACAACAAATACCGTGTTTCAATTCGGCCAGCCGGTTGACATTGACTTGCCGCCGGCACGTTTCCACGAAT
ACCTCCACTCACTTGGTCCAAAAGTTAATCGCTTTGGTAAAAAAGATGAAAATGGAGAATTCAGTGTAGC
GTGTGGCTACAACATGCTTGGTAATAATCATTTTTCATGGCACGACGCTAAAGTTACGGCTTTGCAATTG
CGCCCGGGTGATTGTGTTGTTCAAGATCCACTCATAGGGTGTTCTGTTAATTTATGGGGACACTACAATG
AGTACCTTAGAACCTCATTCAATCGTGCTCGCTGGGTTGATAATGACCCGACCCGAAGTGACTCGGCACT
CATCTATGCTGGACAAATTACATTAACTGCAAATGGCAGTGAGGCAAGTGAAAAGCATGTGATGTCTGCT
GACATTGATTGTACACATGGAGTGAGATGGATAAATCCTAGCTTTATTAATAGCCTCGACGAACATGCGT
TTGCTGAAGATATTGCAGCAGCCCGTTTGTTTCAGTTTGCTGTCAATAAGAACAGCAAGGATTTCTTATT
GAATCAATTGGGCTTGCAGTCAGAATTTATTGAACAATTACGAATAGCACTAGAACAAGAAGATGTTAAG
GGCTTAGTTGTTCAATATTGTGTAAGCAATCTATCGCCTCCTGTAGCGCCCAATATGCCGGTCTTTTGTG
ATTTACATGGCTGCATAGGGCTTTGGCGAGAAAGTGAAATGGCCACTTGTCCTGCAGGTCGGATTTTACA
GCCAGAATGCCCACAGCAATTTGCACCGATTACATTAAAACAGGCAGGGCAATGGTTGAGTATAAATATG
CCGATTAGTATCGGTCATACTCATCACTTAGATCCATTACCTGTATTATCTGGAATGCCTCCTCGATTAG
CAGCAAAAACGCCCTTGGGTGTCTTGCAACTCAAGACGGCCAGTGATGAGTTAATCGCCGAGATCCCAGA
GGTGCTTTATAACGCGTGTTTGGATACAGGAGGGATCATCGAT
