Features (pLannotate 1.2.2; 24 found; start..end, strand, type, name):
     28..80      -  misc_feature   bom (fragment): basis of mobility region from pBR322
    241..1452    +  promoter       UbC promoter: human ubiquitin C promoter
   1463..1482    -  misc_feature   MCS (fragment): pUC18/19 multiple cloning site
   1487..2128    +  CDS            NEUROG3: NGN3_HUMAN - Also known as ATOH5, BHLHA7, NGN3. Experimental evidence at protein level: Swiss-Prot protein existence level 1. Acts as a transcriptional regulator. Together with NKX2-2, initiates transcriptional activation of NEUROD1. Involved in neurogenesis. Also required for the specification of a common precursor of the 4 pancreatic endocrine cell types (By similarity). From Homo sapiens (Human).
   2165..2230    +  CDS            3xFLAG: three tandem FLAG® epitope tags, followed by an enterokinase cleavage site
   2237..2950    +  CDS            Venus: Venus is a basic (constitutively fluorescent) yellow fluorescent protein published in 2002, derived from Aequorea victoria. It is reported to be a rapidly-maturing weak dimer with moderate acid sensitivity.
   2969..3441    +  CDS            ecDHFR (fragment): E. coli dihydrofolate reductase; folA
   3461..3787    +  CDS            FKBP-V: F36V mutant of FK506-binding protein FKBP12 binds synthetic ligands that do not bind wild-type FKBP
   3804..4389    +  misc_feature   IRES2: internal ribosome entry site (IRES) of the encephalomyocarditis virus (EMCV)
   4390..4989    +  CDS            PuroR: puromycin N-acetyltransferase; pac from Streptomyces alboniger; confers resistance to puromycin
   5028..5252    +  polyA_signal   bGH poly(A) signal: bovine growth hormone polyadenylation signal
   5256..5277    +  promoter       SV40 promoter (fragment): SV40 enhancer and early promoter
   5298..5726    +  rep_origin     f1 ori (sequence partly withheld): f1 bacteriophage origin of replication; arrow indicates direction of (+) strand synthesis
   5740..6069    +  promoter       SV40 promoter: SV40 enhancer and early promoter
   6136..6927    +  CDS            neo: KKA2_KLEPN - Also known as kan, nptII. Experimental evidence at protein level: Swiss-Prot protein existence level 1. Resistance to kanamycin, neomycin, paromomycin, ribostamycin, butirosin and gentamicin B. From Klebsiella pneumoniae.
   6951..7109    +  CDS            ble (fragment): BLE_KLEPN - Experimental evidence at protein level: Swiss-Prot protein existence level 1. Binding protein with a strong affinity to the bleomycin family of antibiotics. Binds to CL990; an antimitotic-antibiotic compound. From Klebsiella pneumoniae.
   7104..7225    +  polyA_signal   SV40 poly(A) signal: SV40 polyadenylation signal
   7298..7314    -  protein_bind   lac operator: The lac repressor binds to the lac operator to inhibit transcription in E. coli. This inhibition can be relieved by adding lactose or isopropyl-β-D-thiogalactopyranoside (IPTG). lac repressor encoded by lacI
   7322..7352    -  promoter       lac promoter: promoter for the E. coli lac operon
   7367..7388    -  protein_bind   CAP binding site: CAP binding activates transcription in the presence of cAMP. E. coli catabolite activator protein
   7401..7493    -  CDS            lacI (fragment): lac repressor; lacI; The lac repressor binds to the lac operator to inhibit transcription in E. coli. This inhibition can be relieved by adding lactose or isopropyl-β-D-thiogalactopyranoside (IPTG).
   7676..8264    -  rep_origin     ori: high-copy-number ColE1/pMB1/pBR322/pUC origin of replication
   8435..9295    -  CDS            AmpR: β-lactamase; bla; confers resistance to ampicillin, carbenicillin, and related antibiotics
   9296..9400    -  promoter       AmpR promoter: bla
>Addgene plasmid #234889 | UBC-NGN3-linker-3xFLAG-mVenus-ecDHFR-linker-FKBP-V-IRES2-Puro | addgene full sequence | sequence record 500518 | Addgene NGS Result
GACGGATCGGGAGATCTCCCGATCCCCTATGGTGCACTCTCAGTACAATCTGCTCTGATGCCGCATAGTT
AAGCCAGTATCTGCTCCCTGCTTGTGTGTTGGAGGTCGCTGAGTAGTGCGCGAGCAAAATTTAAGCTACA
ACAAGGCAAGGCTTGACCGACAATTGCATGAAGAATCTGCTTAGGGTTAGGCGTTTTGCGCTGCTTCGCG
ATGTACGGGCCAGATATACGCGTCAGATCTGGCCTCCGCGCCGGGTTTTGGCGCCTCCCGCGGGCGCCCC
CCTCCTCACGGCGAGCGCTGCCACGTCAGACGAAGGGCGCAGCGAGCGTCCTGATCCTTCCGCCCGGACG
CTCAGGACAGCGGCCCGCTGCTCATAAGACTCGGCCTTAGAACCCCAGTATCAGCAGAAGGACATTTTAG
GACGGGACTTGGGTGACTCTAGGGCACTGGTTTTCTTTCCAGAGAGCGGAACAGGCGAGGAAAAGTAGTC
CCTTCTCGGCGATTCTGCGGAGGGATCTCCGTGGGGCGGTGAACGCCGATGATTATATAAGGACGCGCCG
GGTGTGGCACAGCTAGTTCCGTCGCAGCCGGGATTTGGGTCGCGGTTCTTGTTTGTGGATCGCTGTGATC
GTCACTTGGTGAGTAGCGGGCTGCTGGGCTGGCCGGGGCTTTCGTGGCCGCCGGGCCGCTCGGTGGGACG
GAAGCGTGTGGAGAGACCGCCAAGGGCTGTAGTCTGGGTCCGCGAGCAAGGTTGCCCTGAACTGGGGGTT
GGGGGGAGCGCAGCAAAATGGCGGCTGTTCCCGAGTCTTGAATGGAAGACGCTTGTGAGGCGGGCTGTGA
GGTCGTTGAAACAAGGTGGGGGGCATGGTGGGCGGCAAGAACCCAAGGTCTTGAGGCCTTCGCTAATGCG
GGAAAGCTCTTATTCGGGTGAGATGGGCTGGGGCACCATCTGGGGACCCTGACGTGAAGTTTGTCACTGA
CTGGAGAACTCGGTTTGTCGTCTGTTGCGGGGGCGGCAGTTATGGCGGTGCCGTTGGGCAGTGCACCCGT
ACCTTTGGGAGCGCGCGCCCTCGTCGTGTCGTGACGTCACCCGTTCTGTTGGCTTATAATGCAGGGTGGG
GCCACCTGCCGGTAGGTGTGCGGTAGGCTTTTCTCCGTCGCAGGACGCAGGGTTCGGGCCTAGGGTAGGC
TCTCCTGAATCGACAGGCGCCGGACCTCTGGTGAGGGGAGGGATAAGTGAGGCGTCAGTTTCTTTGGTCG
GTTTTATGTACCTATCTTCTTAAGTAGCTGAAGCTCCGGTTTTGAACTATGCGCTCGGGGTTGGCGAGTG
TGTTTTGTGAAGTTTTTTAGGCACCTTTTGAAATGTAATCATTTGGGTCAATATGTAATTTTCAGTGTTA
GACTAGTAAATTGTCCGCTAAATTCTGGCCGTTTTTGGCTTTTTTGTTAGACGAAGCTTGGGCTGCAGGT
CGACTCTAGAGGCACCATGACGCCTCAACCCTCGGGTGCGCCCACTGTCCAAGTGACCCGTGAGACGGAG
CGGTCCTTCCCCAGAGCCTCGGAAGACGAAGTGACCTGCCCCACGTCCGCCCCGCCCAGCCCCACTCGCA
CACGGGGGAACTGCGCAGAGGCGGAAGAGGGAGGCTGCCGAGGGGCCCCGAGGAAGCTCCGGGCACGGCG
CGGGGGACGCAGCCGGCCTAAGAGCGAGTTGGCACTGAGCAAGCAGCGACGGAGTCGGCGAAAGAAGGCC
AACGACCGCGAGCGCAATCGAATGCACAACCTCAACTCGGCACTGGACGCCCTGCGCGGTGTCCTGCCCA
CCTTCCCAGACGACGCGAAGCTCACCAAGATCGAGACGCTGCGCTTCGCCCACAACTACATCTGGGCGCT
GACTCAAACGCTGCGCATAGCGGACCACAGCTTGTACGCGCTGGAGCCGCCGGCGCCGCACTGCGGGGAG
CTGGGCAGCCCAGGCGGTTCCCCCGGGGACTGGGGGTCCCTCTACTCCCCAGTCTCCCAGGCTGGCAGCC
TGAGTCCCGCCGCGTCGCTGGAGGAGAGGCCCGGGCTGCTGGGGGCCACCTTTTCCGCCTGCTTGTCCCC
AGGCAGTCTGGCTTTCTCAGATTTTCTGGGCTCCGCTGGCTCCGCTGCTGGTTCTGGCGAATTTGACTAC
AAAGACCATGACGGTGATTATAAAGATCATGACATCGATTACAAGGATGACGATGACAAGGGTACCGTGA
GCAAGGGCGAGGAGCTGTTCACCGGGGTGGTGCCCATCCTGGTCGAGCTGGACGGCGACGTAAACGGCCA
CAAGTTCAGCGTGTCCGGCGAGGGCGAGGGCGATGCCACCTACGGCAAGCTGACCCTGAAGCTGATCTGC
ACCACCGGCAAGCTGCCCGTGCCCTGGCCCACCCTCGTGACCACCCTGGGCTACGGCCTGCAGTGCTTCG
CCCGCTACCCCGACCACATGAAGCAGCACGACTTCTTCAAGTCCGCCATGCCCGAAGGCTACGTCCAGGA
GCGCACCATCTTCTTCAAGGACGACGGCAACTACAAGACCCGCGCCGAGGTGAAGTTCGAGGGCGACACC
CTGGTGAACCGCATCGAGCTGAAGGGCATCGACTTCAAGGAGGACGGCAACATCCTGGGGCACAAGCTGG
AGTACAACTACAACAGCCACAACGTCTATATCACCGCCGACAAGCAGAAGAACGGCATCAAGGCCAACTT
CAAGATCCGCCACAACATCGAGGACGGCGGCGTGCAGCTCGCCGACCACTACCAGCAGAACACCCCCATC
GGCGACGGCCCCGTGCTGCTGCCCGACAACCACTACCTGAGCTACCAGTCCGCCCTGAGCAAAGACCCCA
ACGAGAAGCGCGATCACATGGTCCTGCTGGAGTTCGTGACCGCCGCCGGGATCACTCTCGGCATGGACGA
GCTGTACAAGGGTGGCTCTGGCGGAAGCATCAGTCTGATTGCGGCGTTAGCGGTAGATCACGTTATCGGC
ATGGAAACCGTCATGCCGTGGAACCTGCCTGCCGATCTCGCCTGGTTTAAACGCAACACCTTAAATAAAC
CCGTGATTATGGGCCGCCATACCTGGGAATCAATCGGTCGTCCGTTGCCAGGACGCAAAAATATTATCCT
CAGCAGTCAACCGAGTACGGACGATCGCGTAACGTGGGTGAAGTCGGTGGATGAAGCCATCGCGGCGTGT
GGTGACGTACCAGAAATCATGGTTATTGGCGGCGGTCGCGTTTATGAACAGTTCTTGCCAAAAGCGCAAA
AACTGTATCTGACGCATATCGACGCAGAAGTGGAAGGCGACACCCATTTCCCGGATTACGAGCCGGATGA
CTGGGAATCGGTATTCAGCGAATTCCACGATGCTGATGCGCAGAACTCTCACAGCTATTGCTTTGAGATT
CTGGAGCGGCGAGGTGGCTCTGGCGGAAGCATGGGAGTGCAGGTGGAAACCATCTCCCCAGGAGACGGGC
GCACCTTCCCCAAGCGCGGCCAGACCTGCGTGGTGCACTACACCGGGATGCTTGAAGATGGAAAGAAAGT
TGATTCCTCCCGGGACAGAAACAAGCCCTTTAAGTTTATGCTAGGCAAGCAGGAGGTGATCCGAGGCTGG
GAAGAAGGGGTTGCCCAGATGAGTGTGGGTCAGAGAGCCAAACTGACTATATCTCCAGATTATGCCTATG
GTGCCACTGGGCACCCAGGCATCATCCCACCACATGCCACTCTCGTCTTCGATGTGGAGCTTCTAAAACT
GGAATGAGAATTCGGGGGATCCGCCCCTCTCCCTCCCCCCCCCTAACGTTACTGGCCGAAGCCGCTTGGA
ATAAGGCCGGTGTGCGTTTGTCTATATGTTATTTTCCACCATATTGCCGTCTTTTGGCAATGTGAGGGCC
CGGAAACCTGGCCCTGTCTTCTTGACGAGCATTCCTAGGGGTCTTTCCCCTCTCGCCAAAGGAATGCAAG
GTCTGTTGAATGTCGTGAAGGAAGCAGTTCCTCTGGAAGCTTCTTGAAGACAAACAACGTCTGTAGCGAC
CCTTTGCAGGCAGCGGAACCCCCCACCTGGCGACAGGTGCCTCTGCGGCCAAAAGCCACGTGTATAAGAT
ACACCTGCAAAGGCGGCACAACCCCAGTGCCACGTTGTGAGTTGGATAGTTGTGGAAAGAGTCAAATGGC
TCTCCTCAAGCGTATTCAACAAGGGGCTGAAGGATGCCCAGAAGGTACCCCATTGTATGGGATCTGATCT
GGGGCCTCGGTACACATGCTTTACATGTGTTTAGTCGAGGTTAAAAAAACGTCTAGGCCCCCCGAACCAC
GGGGACGTGGTTTTCCTTTGAAAAACACGATGATAATATGGCCACAACCATGACCGAGTACAAGCCCACG
GTGCGCCTCGCCACCCGCGACGACGTCCCCAGGGCCGTACGCACCCTCGCCGCCGCGTTCGCCGACTACC
CCGCCACGCGCCACACCGTCGATCCGGACCGCCACATCGAGCGGGTCACCGAGCTGCAAGAACTCTTCCT
CACGCGCGTCGGGCTCGACATCGGCAAGGTGTGGGTCGCGGACGACGGCGCCGCGGTGGCGGTCTGGACC
ACGCCGGAGAGCGTCGAAGCGGGGGCGGTGTTCGCCGAGATCGGCCCGCGCATGGCCGAGTTGAGCGGTT
CCCGGCTGGCCGCGCAGCAACAGATGGAAGGCCTCCTGGCGCCGCACCGGCCCAAGGAGCCCGCGTGGTT
CCTGGCCACCGTCGGCGTCTCGCCCGACCACCAGGGCAAGGGTCTGGGCAGCGCCGTCGTGCTCCCCGGA
GTGGAGGCGGCCGAGCGCGCCGGGGTGCCCGCCTTCCTGGAGACCTCCGCGCCCCGCAACCTCCCCTTCT
ACGAGCGGCTCGGCTTCACCGTCACCGCCGACGTCGAGGTGCCCGAAGGACCGCGCACCTGGTGCATGAC
CCGCAAGCCCGGTGCCTGAGTCTAGAGGGCCCGTTTAAACCCGCTGATCAGCCTCGACTGTGCCTTCTAG
TTGCCAGCCATCTGTTGTTTGCCCCTCCCCCGTGCCTTCCTTGACCCTGGAAGGTGCCACTCCCACTGTC
CTTTCCTAATAAAATGAGGAAATTGCATCGCATTGTCTGAGTAGGTGTCATTCTATTCTGGGGGGTGGGG
TGGGGCAGGACAGCAAGGGGGAGGATTGGGAAGACAATAGCAGGCATGCTGGGGATGCGGTGGGCTCTAT
GGCTTCTGAGGCGGAAAGAACCAGCTGGGGCTCTAGGGGGTATCCCC
[124 nt withheld, positions 5298-5421]
C
[91 nt withheld, positions 5423-5513]
A
[49 nt withheld, positions 5515-5563]
CCTTTGACGTTGGAGTCCACGTTCTTT
[37 nt withheld, positions 5591-5627]
ACCCTATCTCGGTCTATTCTTTTGATTTATAAGGGATTTTGCCGATTTCGGCCTATTGGTTAAAAAATGA
GCTGATTTAACAAAAATTTAACGCGAATTAATTCTGTGGAATGTGTGTCAGTTAGGGTGTGGAAAGTCCC
CAGGCTCCCCAGCAGGCAGAAGTATGCAAAGCATGCATCTCAATTAGTCAGCAACCAGGTGTGGAAAGTC
CCCAGGCTCCCCAGCAGGCAGAAGTATGCAAAGCATGCATCTCAATTAGTCAGCAACCATAGTCCCGCCC
CTAACTCCGCCCATCCCGCCCCTAACTCCGCCCAGTTCCGCCCATTCTCCGCCCCATGGCTGACTAATTT
TTTTTATTTATGCAGAGGCCGAGGCCGCCTCTGCCTCTGAGCTATTCCAGAAGTAGTGAGGAGGCTTTTT
TGGAGGCCTAGGCTTTTGCAAAAAGCTCCCGGGAGCTTGTATATCCATTTTCGGATCTGATCAAGAGACA
GGATGAGGATCGTTTCGCATGATTGAACAAGATGGATTGCACGCAGGTTCTCCGGCCGCTTGGGTGGAGA
GGCTATTCGGCTATGACTGGGCACAACAGACAATCGGCTGCTCTGATGCCGCCGTGTTCCGGCTGTCAGC
GCAGGGGCGCCCGGTTCTTTTTGTCAAGACCGACCTGTCCGGTGCCCTGAATGAACTGCAGGACGAGGCA
GCGCGGCTATCGTGGCTGGCCACGACGGGCGTTCCTTGCGCAGCTGTGCTCGACGTTGTCACTGAAGCGG
GAAGGGACTGGCTGCTATTGGGCGAAGTGCCGGGGCAGGATCTCCTGTCATCTCACCTTGCTCCTGCCGA
GAAAGTATCCATCATGGCTGATGCAATGCGGCGGCTGCATACGCTTGATCCGGCTACCTGCCCATTCGAC
CACCAAGCGAAACATCGCATCGAGCGAGCACGTACTCGGATGGAAGCCGGTCTTGTCGATCAGGATGATC
TGGACGAAGAGCATCAGGGGCTCGCGCCAGCCGAACTGTTCGCCAGGCTCAAGGCGCGCATGCCCGACGG
CGAGGATCTCGTCGTGACCCATGGCGATGCCTGCTTGCCGAATATCATGGTGGAAAATGGCCGCTTTTCT
GGATTCATCGACTGTGGCCGGCTGGGTGTGGCGGACCGCTATCAGGACATAGCGTTGGCTACCCGTGATA
TTGCTGAAGAGCTTGGCGGCGAATGGGCTGACCGCTTCCTCGTGCTTTACGGTATCGCCGCTCCCGATTC
GCAGCGCATCGCCTTCTATCGCCTTCTTGACGAGTTCTTCTGAGCGGGACTCTGGGGTTCGAAATGACCG
ACCAAGCGACGCCCAACCTGCCATCACGAGATTTCGATTCCACCGCCGCCTTCTATGAAAGGTTGGGCTT
CGGAATCGTTTTCCGGGACGCCGGCTGGATGATCCTCCAGCGCGGGGATCTCATGCTGGAGTTCTTCGCC
CACCCCAACTTGTTTATTGCAGCTTATAATGGTTACAAATAAAGCAATAGCATCACAAATTTCACAAATA
AAGCATTTTTTTCACTGCATTCTAGTTGTGGTTTGTCCAAACTCATCAATGTATCTTATCATGTCTGTAT
ACCGTCGACCTCTAGCTAGAGCTTGGCGTAATCATGGTCATAGCTGTTTCCTGTGTGAAATTGTTATCCG
CTCACAATTCCACACAACATACGAGCCGGAAGCATAAAGTGTAAAGCCTGGGGTGCCTAATGAGTGAGCT
AACTCACATTAATTGCGTTGCGCTCACTGCCCGCTTTCCAGTCGGGAAACCTGTCGTGCCAGCTGCATTA
ATGAATCGGCCAACGCGCGGGGAGAGGCGGTTTGCGTATTGGGCGCTCTTCCGCTTCCTCGCTCACTGAC
TCGCTGCGCTCGGTCGTTCGGCTGCGGCGAGCGGTATCAGCTCACTCAAAGGCGGTAATACGGTTATCCA
CAGAATCAGGGGATAACGCAGGAAAGAACATGTGAGCAAAAGGCCAGCAAAAGGCCAGGAACCGTAAAAA
GGCCGCGTTGCTGGCGTTTTTCCATAGGCTCCGCCCCCCTGACGAGCATCACAAAAATCGACGCTCAAGT
CAGAGGTGGCGAAACCCGACAGGACTATAAAGATACCAGGCGTTTCCCCCTGGAAGCTCCCTCGTGCGCT
CTCCTGTTCCGACCCTGCCGCTTACCGGATACCTGTCCGCCTTTCTCCCTTCGGGAAGCGTGGCGCTTTC
TCATAGCTCACGCTGTAGGTATCTCAGTTCGGTGTAGGTCGTTCGCTCCAAGCTGGGCTGTGTGCACGAA
CCCCCCGTTCAGCCCGACCGCTGCGCCTTATCCGGTAACTATCGTCTTGAGTCCAACCCGGTAAGACACG
ACTTATCGCCACTGGCAGCAGCCACTGGTAACAGGATTAGCAGAGCGAGGTATGTAGGCGGTGCTACAGA
GTTCTTGAAGTGGTGGCCTAACTACGGCTACACTAGAAGAACAGTATTTGGTATCTGCGCTCTGCTGAAG
CCAGTTACCTTCGGAAAAAGAGTTGGTAGCTCTTGATCCGGCAAACAAACCACCGCTGGTAGCGGTGGTT
TTTTTGTTTGCAAGCAGCAGATTACGCGCAGAAAAAAAGGATCTCAAGAAGATCCTTTGATCTTTTCTAC
GGGGTCTGACGCTCAGTGGAACGAAAACTCACGTTAAGGGATTTTGGTCATGAGATTATCAAAAAGGATC
TTCACCTAGATCCTTTTAAATTAAAAATGAAGTTTTAAATCAATCTAAAGTATATATGAGTAAACTTGGT
CTGACAGTTACCAATGCTTAATCAGTGAGGCACCTATCTCAGCGATCTGTCTATTTCGTTCATCCATAGT
TGCCTGACTCCCCGTCGTGTAGATAACTACGATACGGGAGGGCTTACCATCTGGCCCCAGTGCTGCAATG
ATACCGCGAGACCCACGCTCACCGGCTCCAGATTTATCAGCAATAAACCAGCCAGCCGGAAGGGCCGAGC
GCAGAAGTGGTCCTGCAACTTTATCCGCCTCCATCCAGTCTATTAATTGTTGCCGGGAAGCTAGAGTAAG
TAGTTCGCCAGTTAATAGTTTGCGCAACGTTGTTGCCATTGCTACAGGCATCGTGGTGTCACGCTCGTCG
TTTGGTATGGCTTCATTCAGCTCCGGTTCCCAACGATCAAGGCGAGTTACATGATCCCCCATGTTGTGCA
AAAAAGCGGTTAGCTCCTTCGGTCCTCCGATCGTTGTCAGAAGTAAGTTGGCCGCAGTGTTATCACTCAT
GGTTATGGCAGCACTGCATAATTCTCTTACTGTCATGCCATCCGTAAGATGCTTTTCTGTGACTGGTGAG
TACTCAACCAAGTCATTCTGAGAATAGTGTATGCGGCGACCGAGTTGCTCTTGCCCGGCGTCAATACGGG
ATAATACCGCGCCACATAGCAGAACTTTAAAAGTGCTCATCATTGGAAAACGTTCTTCGGGGCGAAAACT
CTCAAGGATCTTACCGCTGTTGAGATCCAGTTCGATGTAACCCACTCGTGCACCCAACTGATCTTCAGCA
TCTTTTACTTTCACCAGCGTTTCTGGGTGAGCAAAAACAGGAAGGCAAAATGCCGCAAAAAAGGGAATAA
GGGCGACACGGAAATGTTGAATACTCATACTCTTCCTTTTTCAATATTATTGAAGCATTTATCAGGGTTA
TTGTCTCATGAGCGGATACATATTTGAATGTATTTAGAAAAATAAACAAATAGGGGTTCCGCGCACATTT
CCCCGAAAAGTGCCACCTGACGTC
